Addgene plasmid #55887: mRuby-Zyxin-6
Purpose: Localization: Focal Adhesions, Excitation: 558, Emission: 605
Depositing lab: Michael Davidson. Depositing organization: Florida State University, Tallahassee.
Backbone
  Vector backbone: mRuby
  Backbone size w/o insert (bp): 4750
  Vector type: Mammalian Expression
  Selectable markers: Neomycin (select with G418)
Growth in bacteria
  Bacterial resistance: Kanamycin, 50 μg/mL
  Growth temperature: 37°C
  Growth strain: DH5alpha
  Copy number: High Copy
Gene/Insert
  Gene/Insert name: Zyxin (alt name: NM_003461)
  Species: H. sapiens (human)
  Mutation: S11P, G42R, E62D compared to NM_003461
  Entrez Gene: ZYX (a.k.a. ESP-2, HED-2)
  Promoter: CMV
  Tag / fusion protein: mRuby
  Cloning method: Unknown
  Sequencing primers: 5′ CMV-F; 3′ SV40pA-R
Terms and licenses: Academic/Nonprofit Terms; Industry Terms
Depositor comments: . Excitation = 558; Emission = 605
How to cite: mRuby-Zyxin-6 was a gift from Michael Davidson (Addgene plasmid # 55887 ; http://n2t.net/addgene:55887 ; RRID:Addgene_55887)
