[The description below was written by a language model from this plasmid's Addgene catalogue record and pLannotate feature annotations shown in this document.]
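Description:
mRuby-Zyxin-6 is a mammalian expression plasmid that produces human zyxin (ZYX) fused to the red fluorescent protein mRuby, intended as a live-cell marker for focal adhesions. It is built on an mRuby backbone. The feature table shows a high-copy ColE1/pUC-type origin for propagation in E. coli, an f1 phage origin, and a single NeoR/KanR (Tn5 aminoglycoside phosphotransferase) gene placed behind tandem bacterial (bla) and SV40 early promoters and followed by an HSV TK polyadenylation signal. This dual-promoter arrangement lets the same gene confer kanamycin resistance in bacteria and G418 resistance in transfected mammalian cells. The short large T antigen, ble and bGH poly(A) fragments in the annotation appear to be partial matches to backbone sequence rather than functional elements.

The expression cassette is driven by the human cytomegalovirus immediate early enhancer and promoter. Downstream of a remnant of the multiple cloning site lies the zyxin coding sequence, followed after a short linker region by the mRuby coding sequence and an SV40 polyadenylation signal, so the fluorescent protein sits at the C-terminus of zyxin. The "6" in the name may refer to the linker, though the record does not say so. The zyxin insert carries three substitutions, S11P, G42R and E62D, relative to the reference transcript. Zyxin is an adhesion plaque protein that binds alpha-actinin and helps recruit ENA/VASP family members, so the fusion is expected to label focal adhesions and associated actin-rich structures. mRuby, derived from Entacmaea quadricolor, is constitutively fluorescent, with recorded excitation at 558 nm and emission at 605 nm. This makes the construct suitable for red-channel imaging of adhesion localization and dynamics.
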