Features (pLannotate 1.2.2; 16 found; start..end, strand, type, name):
      1..304     +  enhancer       CMV enhancer: human cytomegalovirus immediate early enhancer
    305..508     +  promoter       CMV promoter: human cytomegalovirus (CMV) immediate early promoter
    531..574     +  misc_feature   MCS (fragment): multiple cloning site
    576..2291    +  CDS            ZYX: ZYX_HUMAN - Experimental evidence at protein level: Swiss-Prot protein existence level 1. Adhesion plaque protein. Binds alpha-actinin and the CRP protein. Important for targeting TES and ENA/VASP family members to focal adhesions and for the formation of actin-rich structures. May be a component of a signal transduction pathway that mediates adhesion- stimulated changes in gene expression (By similarity). From Homo sapiens (Human).
   2310..2990    +  CDS            mRuby: mRuby is a basic (constitutively fluorescent) red fluorescent protein published in 2009, derived from Entacmaea quadricolor. It has low acid sensitivity.
   3009..3092    +  CDS            large T antigen (fragment): large T antigen from SV40 (simian virus 40)
   3115..3236    +  polyA_signal   SV40 poly(A) signal: SV40 polyadenylation signal
   3270..3698    -  rep_origin     f1 ori (sequence partly withheld): f1 bacteriophage origin of replication; arrow indicates direction of (+) strand synthesis
   3725..3829    +  promoter       AmpR promoter: bla
   3831..4188    +  promoter       SV40 promoter: SV40 enhancer and early promoter
   4223..5017    +  CDS            NeoR/KanR: aminoglycoside phosphotransferase from Tn5; aph(3')-II (or nptII); confers resistance to neomycin, kanamycin, and G418 (Geneticin®)
   5038..5190    +  CDS            ble (fragment): BLE_KLEPN - Experimental evidence at protein level: Swiss-Prot protein existence level 1. Binding protein with a strong affinity to the bleomycin family of antibiotics. Binds to CL990; an antimitotic-antibiotic compound. From Klebsiella pneumoniae.
   5249..5296    +  polyA_signal   HSV TK poly(A) signal: herpes simplex virus thymidine kinase polyadenylation signal (Cole and Stacy, 1985)
   5387..5403    -  polyA_signal   bGH poly(A) signal (fragment): bovine growth hormone polyadenylation signal
   5625..6213    +  rep_origin     ori: high-copy-number ColE1/pMB1/pBR322/pUC origin of replication
   6328..6387    +  enhancer       CMV enhancer (fragment): human cytomegalovirus immediate early enhancer
>Addgene plasmid #55887 | mRuby-Zyxin-6 | addgene full sequence | sequence record 357016 | Addgene NGS Result
CGTTACATAACTTACGGTAAATGGCCCGCCTGGCTGACCGCCCAACGACCCCCGCCCATTGACGTCAATA
ATGACGTATGTTCCCATAGTAACGCCAATAGGGACTTTCCATTGACGTCAATGGGTGGAGTATTTACGGT
AAACTGCCCACTTGGCAGTACATCAAGTGTATCATATGCCAAGTACGCCCCCTATTGACGTCAATGACGG
TAAATGGCCCGCCTGGCATTATGCCCAGTACATGACCTTATGGGACTTTCCTACTTGGCAGTACATCTAC
GTATTAGTCATCGCTATTACCATGGTGATGCGGTTTTGGCAGTACATCAATGGGCGTGGATAGCGGTTTG
ACTCACGGGGATTTCCAAGTCTCCACCCCATTGACGTCAATGGGAGTTTGTTTTGGCACCAAAATCAACG
GGACTTTCCAAAATGTCGTAACAACTCCGCCCCATTGACGCAAATGGGCGGTAGGCGTGTACGGTGGGAG
GTCTATATAAGCAGAGCTGGTTTAGTGAACCGTCAGATCCGCTAGCGCTACCGGACTCAGATCTCGAGCT
CAAGCTTCGAATTCCATGGCGGCCCCCCGCCCGTCTCCCGCGATCCCCGTTTCGGTCTCGGCTCCGGCTT
TTTACGCCCCGCAGAAGAAGTTCGGCCCTGTGGTGGCCCCAAAGCCCAAAGTGAATCCCTTCCGGCCCAG
GGACAGCGAGCCTCCCCCGGCACCCGGGGCCCAGCGCGCACAGATGGGCCGGGTGGGCGATATTCCCCCG
CCGCCCCCGGAAGACTTTCCCCTGCCTCCACCTCCCCTTGCTGGGGATGGCGACGATGCAGAGGGTGCTC
TGGGAGGTGCCTTCCCGCCGCCCCCTCCCCCGATCGAGGAATCATTTCCCCCTGCGCCTCTGGAGGAGGA
GATCTTCCCTTCCCCGCCGCCTCCTCCGGAGGAGGAGGGAGGGCCTGAGGCCCCCATACCGCCCCCACCA
CAGCCCAGGGAGAAGGTGAGCAGTATTGATTTGGAGATCGACTCTCTGTCCTCACTGCTGGATGACATGA
CCAAGAATGATCCTTTCAAAGCCCGGGTGTCATCTGGATATGTGCCCCCACCAGTGGCCACTCCATTCAG
TTCCAAGTCCAGTACCAAGCCTGCAGCCGGGGGCACAGCACCCCTGCCTCCTTGGAAGTCCCCTTCCAGC
TCCCAGCCTCTGCCCCAGGTTCCGGCTCCGGCTCAGAGCCAGACACAGTTCCATGTTCAGCCCCAGCCCC
AGCCCAAGCCTCAGGTCCAACTCCATGTCCAGTCCCAGACCCAGCCTGTGTCTTTGGCTAACACCCAGCC
CCGAGGGCCCCCAGCCTCATCTCCGGCTCCAGCCCCTAAGTTTTCTCCAGTGACTCCTAAGTTTACTCCT
GTGGCTTCCAAGTTCAGTCCTGGAGCCCCAGGTGGATCTGGGTCACAACCAAATCAAAAATTGGGGCACC
CCGAAGCTCTTTCTGCTGGCACAGGCTCCCCTCAACCTCCCAGCTTCACCTATGCCCAGCAGAGGGAGAA
GCCCCGAGTGCAGGAGAAGCAGCACCCCGTGCCCCCACCGGCTCAGAACCAAAACCAGGTGCGCTCCCCT
GGGGCCCCAGGGCCCCTGACTCTGAAGGAGGTGGAGGAGCTGGAGCAGCTGACCCAGCAGCTAATGCAGG
ACATGGAGCATCCTCAGAGGCAGAATGTGGCTGTCAACGAACTCTGCGGCCGATGCCATCAACCCCTGGC
CCGGGCGCAGCCAGCCGTCCGCGCTCTAGGGCAGCTGTTCCACATCGCCTGCTTCACCTGCCACCAGTGT
GCGCAGCAGCTCCAGGGCCAGCAGTTCTACAGTCTGGAGGGGGCGCCGTACTGCGAGGGCTGTTACACTG
ACACCCTGGAGAAGTGTAACACCTGCGGGGAGCCCATCACTGACCGCATGCTGAGGGCCACGGGCAAGGC
CTATCACCCGCACTGCTTCACCTGTGTGGTCTGCGCCCGCCCCCTGGAGGGCACCTCCTTCATCGTGGAC
CAGGCCAACCGGCCCCACTGTGTCCCCGACTACCACAAGCAGTACGCCCCGAGGTGCTCCGTCTGCTCTG
AGCCCATCATGCCTGAGCCTGGCCGAGATGAGACTGTGCGAGTGGTCGCCCTGGACAAGAACTTCCACAT
GAAGTGTTACAAGTGTGAGGACTGCGGGAAGCCCCTGTCGATTGAGGCAGATGACAATGGCTGCTTCCCC
CTGGACGGTCACGTGCTCTGTCGGAAGTGCCACACTGCTAGAGCCCAGACGGATCCACCGGTCGCCACCA
TGAACAGCCTGATCAAAGAAAACATGCGGATGAAGGTGGTGCTGGAAGGCAGCGTGAACGGCCACCAGTT
CAAGTGCACCGGCGAGGGCGAGGGCAACCCCTACATGGGCACCCAGACCATGCGGATCAAAGTGATCGAG
GGCGGACCTCTGCCCTTCGCCTTCGACATCCTGGCCACATCCTTCATGTACGGCAGCCGGACCTTCATCA
AGTACCCCAAGGGCATCCCCGATTTCTTCAAGCAGAGCTTCCCCGAGGGCTTCACCTGGGAGAGAGTGAC
CAGATACGAGGACGGCGGCGTGATCACCGTGATGCAGGACACCAGCCTGGAAGATGGCTGCCTGGTGTAC
CATGCCCAGGTCAGGGGCGTGAATTTTCCCAGCAACGGCGCCGTGATGCAGAAGAAAACCAAGGGCTGGG
AGCCCAACACCGAGATGATGTACCCCGCTGACGGCGGACTGAGAGGCTACACCCACATGGCCCTGAAGGT
GGACGGCGGAGGGCACCTGAGCTGCAGCTTCGTGACCACCTACCGATCCAAGAAAACCGTGGGCAACATC
AAGATGCCCGGCATCCACGCCGTGGACCACCGGCTGGAAAGGCTGGAAGAGTCCGACAACGAGATGTTCG
TGGTGCAGCGGGAGCACGCCGTGGCCAAGTTCGCCGGCCTGGGCGGAGGGTAAGCGGCCGCGACTCTAGA
TCATAATCAGCCATACCACATTTGTAGAGGTTTTACTTGCTTTAAAAAACCTCCCACACCTCCCCCTGAA
CCTGAAACATAAAATGAATGCAATTGTTGTTGTTAACTTGTTTATTGCAGCTTATAATGGTTACAAATAA
AGCAATAGCATCACAAATTTCACAAATAAAGCATTTTTTTCACTGCATTCTAGTTGTGGTTTGTCCAAAC
TCATCAATGTATCTTAAGGCGTAAATTGTAAGCGTTAATATTTTGTTAAAATTCGCGTTAAATTTTTGTT
AAATCAGCTCATTTTTTAACCAATAGGCCGAAATCGGCAAAATCCCTTATAAATCAAAAGAATAGACCGA
GATAGGGT
[37 nt withheld, positions 3369-3405]
AAAGAACGTGGACTCCAACGTCAAAGG
[49 nt withheld, positions 3433-3481]
T
[91 nt withheld, positions 3483-3573]
G
[124 nt withheld, positions 3575-3698]
CAGGTGGCACTTTTCGGGGAAATGTGCGCGGAACCCCTATTTGTTTATTTTTCTAAATACATTCAAATAT
GTATCCGCTCATGAGACAATAACCCTGATAAATGCTTCAATAATATTGAAAAAGGAAGAGTCCTGAGGCG
GAAAGAACCAGCTGTGGAATGTGTGTCAGTTAGGGTGTGGAAAGTCCCCAGGCTCCCCAGCAGGCAGAAG
TATGCAAAGCATGCATCTCAATTAGTCAGCAACCAGGTGTGGAAAGTCCCCAGGCTCCCCAGCAGGCAGA
AGTATGCAAAGCATGCATCTCAATTAGTCAGCAACCATAGTCCCGCCCCTAACTCCGCCCATCCCGCCCC
TAACTCCGCCCAGTTCCGCCCATTCTCCGCCCCATGGCTGACTAATTTTTTTTATTTATGCAGAGGCCGA
GGCCGCCTCGGCCTCTGAGCTATTCCAGAAGTAGTGAGGAGGCTTTTTTGGAGGCCTAGGCTTTTGCAAA
GATCGATCAAGAGACAGGATGAGGATCGTTTCGCATGATTGAACAAGATGGATTGCACGCAGGTTCTCCG
GCCGCTTGGGTGGAGAGGCTATTCGGCTATGACTGGGCACAACAGACAATCGGCTGCTCTGATGCCGCCG
TGTTCCGGCTGTCAGCGCAGGGGCGCCCGGTTCTTTTTGTCAAGACCGACCTGTCCGGTGCCCTGAATGA
ACTGCAAGACGAGGCAGCGCGGCTATCGTGGCTGGCCACGACGGGCGTTCCTTGCGCAGCTGTGCTCGAC
GTTGTCACTGAAGCGGGAAGGGACTGGCTGCTATTGGGCGAAGTGCCGGGGCAGGATCTCCTGTCATCTC
ACCTTGCTCCTGCCGAGAAAGTATCCATCATGGCTGATGCAATGCGGCGGCTGCATACGCTTGATCCGGC
TACCTGCCCATTCGACCACCAAGCGAAACATCGCATCGAGCGAGCACGTACTCGGATGGAAGCCGGTCTT
GTCGATCAGGATGATCTGGACGAAGAGCATCAGGGGCTCGCGCCAGCCGAACTGTTCGCCAGGCTCAAGG
CGAGCATGCCCGACGGCGAGGATCTCGTCGTGACCCATGGCGATGCCTGCTTGCCGAATATCATGGTGGA
AAATGGCCGCTTTTCTGGATTCATCGACTGTGGCCGGCTGGGTGTGGCGGACCGCTATCAGGACATAGCG
TTGGCTACCCGTGATATTGCTGAAGAGCTTGGCGGCGAATGGGCTGACCGCTTCCTCGTGCTTTACGGTA
TCGCCGCTCCCGATTCGCAGCGCATCGCCTTCTATCGCCTTCTTGACGAGTTCTTCTGAGCGGGACTCTG
GGGTTCGAAATGACCGACCAAGCGACGCCCAACCTGCCATCACGAGATTTCGATTCCACCGCCGCCTTCT
ATGAAAGGTTGGGCTTCGGAATCGTTTTCCGGGACGCCGGCTGGATGATCCTCCAGCGCGGGGATCTCAT
GCTGGAGTTCTTCGCCCACCCTAGGGGGAGGCTAACTGAAACACGGAAGGAGACAATACCGGAAGGAACC
CGCGCTATGACGGCAATAAAAAGACAGAATAAAACGCACGGTGTTGGGTCGTTTGTTCATAAACGCGGGG
TTCGGTCCCAGGGCTGGCACTCTGTCGATACCCCACCGAGACCCCATTGGGGCCAATACGCCCGCGTTTC
TTCCTTTTCCCCACCCCACCCCCCAAGTTCGGGTGAAGGCCCAGGGCTCGCAGCCAACGTCGGGGCGGCA
GGCCCTGCCATAGCCTCAGGTTACTCATATATACTTTAGATTGATTTAAAACTTCATTTTTAATTTAAAA
GGATCTAGGTGAAGATCCTTTTTGATAATCTCATGACCAAAATCCCTTAACGTGAGTTTTCGTTCCACTG
AGCGTCAGACCCCGTAGAAAAGATCAAAGGATCTTCTTGAGATCCTTTTTTTCTGCGCGTAATCTGCTGC
TTGCAAACAAAAAAACCACCGCTACCAGCGGTGGTTTGTTTGCCGGATCAAGAGCTACCAACTCTTTTTC
CGAAGGTAACTGGCTTCAGCAGAGCGCAGATACCAAATACTGTTCTTCTAGTGTAGCCGTAGTTAGGCCA
CCACTTCAAGAACTCTGTAGCACCGCCTACATACCTCGCTCTGCTAATCCTGTTACCAGTGGCTGCTGCC
AGTGGCGATAAGTCGTGTCTTACCGGGTTGGACTCAAGACGATAGTTACCGGATAAGGCGCAGCGGTCGG
GCTGAACGGGGGGTTCGTGCACACAGCCCAGCTTGGAGCGAACGACCTACACCGAACTGAGATACCTACA
GCGTGAGCTATGAGAAAGCGCCACGCTTCCCGAAGGGAGAAAGGCGGACAGGTATCCGGTAAGCGGCAGG
GTCGGAACAGGAGAGCGCACGAGGGAGCTTCCAGGGGGAAACGCCTGGTATCTTTATAGTCCTGTCGGGT
TTCGCCACCTCTGACTTGAGCGTCGATTTTTGTGATGCTCGTCAGGGGGGCGGAGCCTATGGAAAAACGC
CAGCAACGCGGCCTTTTTACGGTTCCTGGCCTTTTGCTGGCCTTTTGCTCACATGTTCTTTCCTGCGTTA
TCCCCTGATTCTGTGGATAACCGTATTACCGCCATGCATTAGTTATTAATAGTAATCAATTACGGGGTCA
TTAGTTCATAGCCCATATATGGAGTTCCG
