>Addgene plasmid #55887 | mRuby-Zyxin-6 | depositor partial sequence | sequence record 86793 | insert sequence
CAGATCTCGAGCTCAAGCTTCGAATTCCATGGCGGCCCCCCGCCCGTCTCCCGCGATCCCCGTTTCGGTC
TCGGCTCCGGCTTTTTACGCCCCGCAGAAGAAGTTCGGCCCTGTGGTGGCCCCAAAGCCCAAAGTGAATC
CCTTCCGGCCCAGGGACAGCGAGCCTCCCCCGGCACCCGGGGCCCAGCGCGCACAGATGGGCCGGGTGGG
CGATATTCCCCCGCCGCCCCCGGAAGACTTTCCCCTGCCTCCACCTCCCCTTGCTGGGGATGGCGACGAT
GCAGAGGGTGCTCTGGGAGGTGCCTTCCCGCCGCCCCCTCCCCCGATCGAGGAATCATTTCCCCCTGCGC
CTCTGGAGGAGGAGATCTTCCCTTCCCCGCCGCCTCCTCCGGAGGAGGAGGGAGGGCCTGAGGCCCCCAT
ACCGCCCCCACCACAGCCCAGGGAGAAGGTGAGCAGTATTGATTTGGAGATCGACTCTCTGTCCTCACTG
CTGGATGACATGACCAAGAATGATCCTTTCAAAGCCCGGGTGTCATCTGGATATGTGCCCCCACCAGTGG
CCACTCCATTCAGTTCCAAGTCCAGTACCAAGCCTGCAGCCGGGGGCACAGCACCCCTGCCTCCTTGGAA
GTCCCCTTCCAGCTCCCAGCCTCTGCCCCAGGTTCCGGCTCCGGCTCAGAGCCAGACACAGTTCCATGTT
CAGCCCCAGCCCCAGCCCAAGCCTCAGGTCCAACTCCATGTCCAGTCCCAGACCCAGCCTGTGTCTTTGG
CTAACACCCAGCCCCGAGGGCCCCCAGCCTCATCTCCGGCTCCAGCCCCTAAGTTTTCTCCAGTGACTCC
TAAGTTTACTCCTGTGGCTTCCAAGTTCAGTCCTGGAGCCCCAGGTGGATCTGGGTCACAACCAAATCAA
AAATTGGGGCACCCCGAAGCTCTTTCTGCTGGCACAGGCTCCCCTCAACCTCCCAGCTTCACCTATGCCC
AGCAGAGGGAGAAGCCCCGAGTGCAGGAGAAGCAGCACCCCGTGCCCCCACCGGCTCAGAACCAAAACCA
GGTGCGCTCCCCTGGGGCCCCAGGGCCCCTGACTCTGAAGGAGGTGGAGGAGCTGGAGCAGCTGACCCAG
CAGCTAATGCAGGACATGGAGCATCCTCAGAGGCAGAATGTGGCTGTCAACGAACTCTGCGGCCGATGCC
ATCAACCCCTGGCCCGGGCGCAGCCAGCCGTCCGCGCTCTAGGGCAGCTGTTCCACATCGCCTGCTTCAC
CTGCCACCAGTGTGCGCAGCAGCTCCAGGGCCAGCAGTTCTACAGTCTGGAGGGGGCGCCGTACTGCGAG
GGCTGTTACACTGACACCCTGGAGAAGTGTAACACCTGCGGGGAGCCCATCACTGACCGCATGCTGAGGG
CCACGGGCAAGGCCTATCACCCGCACTGCTTCACCTGTGTGGTCTGCGCCCGCCCCCTGGAGGGCACCTC
CTTCATCGTGGACCAGGCCAACCGGCCCCACTGTGTCCCCGACTACCACAAGCAGTACGCCCCGAGGTGC
TCCGTCTGCTCTGAGCCCATCATGCCTGAGCCTGGCCGAGATGAGACTGTGCGAGTGGTCGCCCTGGACA
AGAACTTCCACATGAAGTGTTACAAGTGTGAGGACTGCGGGAAGCCCCTGTCGATTGAGGCAGATGACAA
TGGCTGCTTCCCCCTGGACGGTCACGTGCTCTGTCGGAAGTGCCACACTGCTAGAGCCCAGACGGATCCA
CCGGTCGCCACCATGAACAGCCTGATCAAAGAAAACATGCGGATGAAGGTGGTGCTGGAAGGCAGCGTGA
ACGGCCACCAGTTCAAGTGCACCGGCGAGGGCGAGGGCAACCCCTACATGGGCACCCAGACCATGCGGAT
CAAAGTGATCGAGGGCGGACCTCTGCCCTTCGCCTTCGACATCCTGGCCACATCCTTCATGTACGGCAGC
CGGACCTTCATCAAGTACCCCAAGGGCATCCCCGATTTCTTCAAGCAGAGCTTCCCCGAGGGCTTCACCT
GGGAGAGAGTGACCAGATACGAGGACGGCGGCGTGATCACCGTGATGCAGGACACCAGCCTGGAAGATGG
CTGCCTGGTGTACCATGCCCAGGTCAGGGGCGTGAATTTTCCCAGCAACGGCGCCGTGATGCAGAAGAAA
ACCAAGGGCTGGGAGCCCAACACCGAGATGATGTACCCCGCTGACGGCGGACTGAGAGGCTACACCCACA
TGGCCCTGAAGGTGGACGGCGGAGGGCACCTGAGCTGCAGCTTCGTGACCACCTACCGATCCAAGAAAAC
CGTGGGCAACATCAAGATGCCCGGCATCCACGCCGTGGACCACCGGCTGGAAAGGCTGGAAGAGTCCGAC
AACGAGATGTTCGTGGTGCAGCGGGAGCACGCCGTGGCCAAGTTCGCCGGCCTGGGCGGAGGGTAAGCGG
CCGCGACTCTAGATCATAATCAGCCATACCACATT
